>Addgene plasmid #187264 | pLL5.0 hCortKD-Flcortmut3YD EGFP | addgene full sequence | sequence record 373216 | Addgene NGS Result
CGACGGATCGGGAGATCTCCCGATCCCCTATGGTGCACTCTCAGTACAATCTGCTCTGATGCCGCATAGT
TAAGCCAGTATCTGCTCCCTGCTTGTGTGTTGGAGGTCGCTGAGTAGTGCGCGAGCAAAATTTAAGCTAC
AACAAGGCAAGGCTTGACCGACAATTGCATGAAGAATCTGCTTAGGGTTAGGCGTTTTGCGCTGCTTCGC
GATGTACGGGCCAGATATACGCGTTGACATTGATTATTGACTAGTTATTAATAGTAATCAATTACGGGGT
CATTAGTTCATAGCCCATATATGGAGTTCCGCGTTACATAACTTACGGTAAATGGCCCGCCTGGCTGACC
GCCCAACGACCCCCGCCCATTGACGTCAATAATGACGTATGTTCCCATAGTAACGCCAATAGGGACTTTC
CATTGACGTCAATGGGTGGAGTATTTACGGTAAACTGCCCACTTGGCAGTACATCAAGTGTATCATATGC
CAAGTACGCCCCCTATTGACGTCAATGACGGTAAATGGCCCGCCTGGCATTATGCCCAGTACATGACCTT
ATGGGACTTTCCTACTTGGCAGTACATCTACGTATTAGTCATCGCTATTACCATGGTGATGCGGTTTTGG
CAGTACATCAATGGGCGTGGATAGCGGTTTGACTCACGGGGATTTCCAAGTCTCCACCCCATTGACGTCA
ATGGGAGTTTGTTTTGGCACCAAAATCAACGGGACTTTCCAAAATGTCGTAACAACTCCGCCCCATTGAC
GCAAATGGGCGGTAGGCGTGTACGGTGGGAGGTCTATATAAGCAGCGCGTTTTGCCTGTACTGGGTCTCT
CTGGTTAGACCAGATCTGAGCCTGGGAGCTCTCTGGCTAACTAGGGAACCCACTGCTTAAGCCTCAATAA
AGCTTGCCTTGAGTGCTTCAAGTAGTGTGTGCCCGTCTGTTGTGTGACTCTGGTAACTAGAGATCCCTCA
GACCCTTTTAGTCAGTGTGGAAAATCTCTAGCAGTGGCGCCCGAACAGGGACTTGAAAGCGAAAGGGAAA
CCAGAGGAGCTCTCTCGACGCAGGACTCGGCTTGCTGAAGCGCGCACGGCAAGAGGCGAGGGGCGGCGAC
TGGTGAGTACGCCAAAAATTTTGACTAGCGGAGGCTAGAAGGAGAGAGATGGGTGCGAGAGCGTCAGTAT
TAAGCGGGGGAGAATTAGATCGCGATGGGAAAAAATTCGGTTAAGGCCAGGGGGAAAGAAAAAATATAAA
TTAAAACATATAGTATGGGCAAGCAGGGAGCTAGAACGATTCGCAGTTAATCCTGGCCTGTTAGAAACAT
CAGAAGGCTGTAGACAAATACTGGGACAGCTACAACCATCCCTTCAGACAGGATCAGAAGAACTTAGATC
ATTATATAATACAGTAGCAACCCTCTATTGTGTGCATCAAAGGATAGAGATAAAAGACACCAAGGAAGCT
TTAGACAAGATAGAGGAAGAGCAAAACAAAAGTAAGACCACCGCACAGCAAGCGGCCGGCCGCTGATCTT
CAGACCTGGAGGAGGAGATATGAGGGACAATTGGAGAAGTGAATTATATAAATATAAAGTAGTAAAAATT
GAACCATTAGGAGTAGCACCCACCAAGGCAAAGAGAAGAGTGGTGCAGAGAGAAAAAAGAGCAGTGGGAA
TAGGAGCTTTGTTCCTTGGGTTCTTGGGAGCAGCAGGAAGCACTATGGGCGCAGCGTCAATGACGCTGAC
GGTACAGGCCAGACAATTATTGTCTGGTATAGTGCAGCAGCAGAACAATTTGCTGAGGGCTATTGAGGCG
CAACAGCATCTGTTGCAACTCACAGTCTGGGGCATCAAGCAGCTCCAGGCAAGAATCCTGGCTGTGGAAA
GATACCTAAAGGATCAACAGCTCCTGGGGATTTGGGGTTGCTCTGGAAAACTCATTTGCACCACTGCTGT
GCCTTGGAATGCTAGTTGGAGTAATAAATCTCTGGAACAGATTTGGAATCACACGACCTGGATGGAGTGG
GACAGAGAAATTAACAATTACACAAGCTTAATACACTCCTTAATTGAAGAATCGCAAAACCAGCAAGAAA
AGAATGAACAAGAATTATTGGAATTAGATAAATGGGCAAGTTTGTGGAATTGGTTTAACATAACAAATTG
GCTGTGGTATATAAAATTATTCATAATGATAGTAGGAGGCTTGGTAGGTTTAAGAATAGTTTTTGCTGTA
CTTTCTATAGTGAATAGAGTTAGGCAGGGATATTCACCATTATCGTTTCAGACCCACCTCCCAACCCCGA
GGGGACCCGACAGGCCCGAAGGAATAGAAGAAGAAGGTGGAGAGAGAGACAGAGACAGATCCATTCGATT
AGTGAACGGATCGGCACTGCGTGCGCCAATTCTGCAGACAAATGGCAGTATTCATCCACAATTTTAAAAG
AAAAGGGGGGATTGGGGGGTACAGTGCAGGGGAAAGAATAGTAGACATAATAGCAACAGACATACAAACT
AAAGAATTACAAAAACAAATTACAAAAATTCAAAATTTTCGGGTTTATTACAGGGACAGCAGAGATCCAG
TTTGGTTAGTACCGCGCTCTAGAGATCCGACGCGCCATCTCTAGGCCCGCGCCGGCCCCCTCGCACAGAC
TTGTGGGAGAAGCTCGGCTACTCCCCTGCCCCGGTTAATTTGCATATAATATTTCCTAGTAACTATAGAG
GCTTAATGTGCGATAAAAGACAGATAATCTGTTCTTTTTAATACTAGCTACATTTTACATGATAGGCTTG
GATTTCTATAAGAGATACAAATACTAAATTATTATTTTAAAAAACAGCACAAAAGGAAACTCACCCTAAC
TGTAAAGTAATTGTGTGTTTTGAGACTATAAATATCCCTTGGAGAAAAGCCTTGTTTGAGAAGCACGAGT
CACAGATTCAAGAGATCTGTGACTCGTGCTTCTCTTTTTTCTCGAGGTCGACGGTATCGATAAGCTCGCT
TCACGAGATTCCAGCAGGTCGAGGGACCTAATAACTTCGTATAGCATACATTATACGAAGTTATATTAAG
GGTTCCAAGCTTAAGCGGCCGCTGAAAGACCCCACCTGTAGGTTTGGCAAGCTAGCTTAAGTAACGCCAT
TTTGCAAGGCATGGAAAATACATAACTGAGAATAGAGAAGTTCAGATCAAGGTTAGGAACAGAGAGACAG
CAGAATATGGGCCAAACAGGATATCTGTGGTAAGCAGTTCCTGCCCCGGCTCAGGGCCAAGAACAGATGG
TCCCCAGATGCGGTCCCGCCCTCAGCAGTTTCTAGAGAACCATCAGATGTTTCCAGGGTGCCCCAAGGAC
CTGAAATGACCCTGTGCCTTATTTGAACTAACCAATCAGTTCGCTTCTCGCTTCTGTTCGCGCGCTTCTG
CTCCCCGAGCTCAATAAAAGAGCCCACAACCCCTCACTCGGCGCGCCAGTCCTCCGATAGACTGCGTCGC
CCGGGTACCCGTATTCCCAATAAAGCCTCTTGCTGTTTGCATCCGAATCGTGGACTCGCTGATCCTTGGG
AGGGTCTCCTCAGATTGATTGACTGCCCACCTCGGGGGTCTTTCATCGAATTCGCCACCATGTGGAAAGC
TTCAGCAGGCCACGCTGTGTCCATCGCCCAGGATGACGCGGGGGCCGATGACTGGGAGACTGACCCTGAT
TTTGTGAATGATGTGAGTGAGAAGGAGCAAAGATGGGGTGCCAAGACGGTGCAGGGCTCCGGGCACCAGG
AGCATATCAACATACACAAGCTGAGGGAGAATGTCTTTCAAGAGCATCAGACCCTTAAGGAGAAGGAACT
TGAAACAGGACCAAAAGCTTCCCATGGCTATGGAGGGAAATTTGGTGTGGAACAAGACCGAATGGATAAG
TCAGCTGTCGGCCACGAATATCAGTCGAAACTTTCCAAGCACTGCTCGCAGGTGGACTCGGTCCGTGGCT
TCGGAGGCAAGTTTGGTGTCCAGATGGACAGAGTTGATCAGTCTGCTGTAGGCTTTGAATACCAGGGGAA
GACTGAGAAGCATGCCTCCCAGAAAGACTACTCCAGTGGTTTTGGCGGCAAGTATGGCGTGCAGGCCGAC
CGAGTAGACAAGAGCGCGGTGGGCTTCGACTACCAGGGCAAGACGGAGAAACATGAATCCCAGAGAGATT
ACTCCAAAGGTTTCGGCGGCAAATACGGTATCGACAAGGACAAAGTGGATAAGAGCGCCGTTGGCTTTGA
GTATCAAGGCAAAACGGAGAAGCACGAGTCCCAGAAAGACTATGTGAAAGGGTTTGGAGGAAAATTTGGT
GTGCAGACAGACAGACAAGACAAATGTGCCCTTGGCTGGGATCACCAGGAGAAATTGCAGCTGCATGAAT
CCCAAAAAGATTATAAGACTGGTTTTGGAGGCAAATTCGGTGTTCAGTCGGAGAGGCAGGACTCCGCTGC
TGTGGGGTTTGATTACAAGGAGAAGCTGGCCAAGCACGAGTCCCAGCAAGACTACTCCAAAGGATTCGGC
GGGAAGTATGGGGTGCAGAAGGATCGGATGGATAAGAATGCGTCAACCTTTGAGGATGTCACCCAGGTGT
CCTCTGCCTACCAGAAGACAGTACCTGTCGAAGCTGTGACCAGCAAAACAAGTAACATCAGAGCTAACTT
TGAAAACCTCGCTAAGGAGAAAGAGCAGGAGGACAGGCGGAAGGCGGAGGCGGAGAGAGCCCAGCGGATG
GCCAAGGAGCGGCAGGAGCAGGAAGAGGCCAGGAGGAAGCTGGAGGAGCAAGCCAGAGCCAAAACGCAAA
CGCCCCCTGTGTCGCCCGCACCTCAGCCAACCGAGGAGAGGCTGCCCTCGAGCCCCGTCGATGAGGATGC
GGCTTCCTTCAAGGCAGAGCTGAGCTACAGAGGCCCTGTGAGTGGGACGGAGCCGGAGCCCGTGTACAGC
ATGGAGGCCGCTGACTACCGAGAGGCCAGCAGCCAGCAGGGCCTGGCCTATGCCACAGAGGCTGTCGATG
AAAGCGCAGAGGCCCCGGGCCACTATCCCGCAGAGGACAGCACCGACGATGAGTACGAGAACGATCTGGG
GATCACAGCCGTCGCCCTGTACGACTACCAGGCTGCGGGCGATGATGAGATCTCATTTGACCCTGATGAC
ATCATCACCAACATCGAGATGATTGACGACGGCTGGTGGCGCGGGGTGTGCAAGGGCCGGTACGGGCTCT
TCCCAGCCAACTATGTGGAGCTGCGGCAGGATCCACCGGTCGCCACCATGGTGAGCAAGGGCGAGGAGCT
GTTCACCGGGGTGGTGCCCATCCTGGTCGAGCTGGACGGCGACGTAAACGGCCACAAGTTCAGCGTGTCC
GGCGAGGGCGAGGGCGATGCCACCTACGGCAAGCTGACCCTGAAGTTCATCTGCACCACCGGCAAGCTGC
CCGTGCCCTGGCCCACCCTCGTGACCACCCTGACCTACGGCGTGCAGTGCTTCAGCCGCTACCCCGACCA
CATGAAGCAGCACGACTTCTTCAAGTCCGCCATGCCCGAAGGCTACGTCCAGGAGCGCACCATCTTCTTC
AAGGACGACGGCAACTACAAGACCCGCGCCGAGGTGAAGTTCGAGGGCGACACCCTGGTGAACCGCATCG
AGCTGAAGGGCATCGACTTCAAGGAGGACGGCAACATCCTGGGGCACAAGCTGGAGTACAACTACAACAG
CCACAACGTCTATATCATGGCCGACAAGCAGAAGAACGGCATCAAGGTGAACTTCAAGATCCGCCACAAC
ATCGAGGACGGCAGCGTGCAGCTCGCCGACCACTACCAGCAGAACACCCCCATCGGCGACGGCCCCGTGC
TGCTGCCCGACAACCACTACCTGAGCACCCAGTCCGCCCTGAGCAAAGACCCCAACGAGAAGCGCGATCA
CATGGTCCTGCTGGAGTTCGTGACCGCCGCCGGGATCACTCTCGGCATGGACGAGCTGTACAAGTAACCT
GCAGGCAATTCGTCGAGGGACCTAATAACTTCGTATAGCATACATTATACGAAGTTATACATGTTTAAGG
GTTCCGGTTCCACTAGGTACAATTCGATATCAAGCTTATCGATAATCAACCTCTGGATTACAAAATTTGT
GAAAGATTGACTGGTATTCTTAACTATGTTGCTCCTTTTACGCTATGTGGATACGCTGCTTTAATGCCTT
TGTATCATGCTATTGCTTCCCGTATGGCTTTCATTTTCTCCTCCTTGTATAAATCCTGGTTGCTGTCTCT
TTATGAGGAGTTGTGGCCCGTTGTCAGGCAACGTGGCGTGGTGTGCACTGTGTTTGCTGACGCAACCCCC
ACTGGTTGGGGCATTGCCACCACCTGTCAGCTCCTTTCCGGGACTTTCGCTTTCCCCCTCCCTATTGCCA
CGGCGGAACTCATCGCCGCCTGCCTTGCCCGCTGCTGGACAGGGGCTCGGCTGTTGGGCACTGACAATTC
CGTGGTGTTGTCGGGGAAATCATCGTCCTTTCCTTGGCTGCTCGCCTGTGTTGCCACCTGGATTCTGCGC
GGGACGTCCTTCTGCTACGTCCCTTCGGCCCTCAATCCAGCGGACCTTCCTTCCCGGCCTGCTGCCGGCT
CTGCGGCCTCTTCCGCGTCTTCGCCTTCGCCCTCAGACGAGTCGGATCTCCCTTTGGGCCGCCTCCCCGC
ATCGATACCGTCGACCTCGATCGAGACCTAGAAAAACATGGAGCAATCACAAGTAGCAATACAGCAGCTA
CCAATGCTGATTGTGCCTGGCTAGAAGCACAAGAGGAGGAGGAGGTGGGTTTTCCAGTCACACCTCAGGT
ACCTTTAAGACCAATGACTTACAAGGCAGCTGTAGATCTTAGCCACTTTTTAAAAGAAAAGGGGGGACTG
GAAGGGCTAATTCACTCCCAACGAAGACAAGATATCCTTGATCTGTGGATCTACCACACACAAGGCTACT
TCCCTGATTGGCAGAACTACACACCAGGGCCAGGGATCAGATATCCACTGACCTTTGGATGGTGCTACAA
GCTAGTACCAGTTGAGCAAGAGAAGGTAGAAGAAGCCAATGAAGGAGAGAACACCCGCTTGTTACACCCT
GTGAGCCTGCATGGGATGGATGACCCGGAGAGAGAAGTATTAGAGTGGAGGTTTGACAGCCGCCTAGCAT
TTCATCACATGGCCCGAGAGCTGCATCCGGACTGTACTGGGTCTCTCTGGTTAGACCAGATCTGAGCCTG
GGAGCTCTCTGGCTAACTAGGGAACCCACTGCTTAAGCCTCAATAAAGCTTGCCTTGAGTGCTTCAAGTA
GTGTGTGCCCGTCTGTTGTGTGACTCTGGTAACTAGAGATCCCTCAGACCCTTTTAGTCAGTGTGGAAAA
TCTCTAGCAGCATGTGAGCAAAAGGCCAGCAAAAGGCCAGGAACCGTAAAAAGGCCGCGTTGCTGGCGTT
TTTCCATAGGCTCCGCCCCCCTGACGAGCATCACAAAAATCGACGCTCAAGTCAGAGGTGGCGAAACCCG
ACAGGACTATAAAGATACCAGGCGTTTCCCCCTGGAAGCTCCCTCGTGCGCTCTCCTGTTCCGACCCTGC
CGCTTACCGGATACCTGTCCGCCTTTCTCCCTTCGGGAAGCGTGGCGCTTTCTCATAGCTCACGCTGTAG
GTATCTCAGTTCGGTGTAGGTCGTTCGCTCCAAGCTGGGCTGTGTGCACGAACCCCCCGTTCAGCCCGAC
CGCTGCGCCTTATCCGGTAACTATCGTCTTGAGTCCAACCCGGTAAGACACGACTTATCGCCACTGGCAG
CAGCCACTGGTAACAGGATTAGCAGAGCGAGGTATGTAGGCGGTGCTACAGAGTTCTTGAAGTGGTGGCC
TAACTACGGCTACACTAGAAGAACAGTATTTGGTATCTGCGCTCTGCTGAAGCCAGTTACCTTCGGAAAA
AGAGTTGGTAGCTCTTGATCCGGCAAACAAACCACCGCTGGTAGCGGTGGTTTTTTTGTTTGCAAGCAGC
AGATTACGCGCAGAAAAAAAGGATCTCAAGAAGATCCTTTGATCTTTTCTACGGGGTCTGACGCTCAGTG
GAACGAAAACTCACGTTAAGGGATTTTGGTCATGAGATTATCAAAAAGGATCTTCACCTAGATCCTTTTA
AATTAAAAATGAAGTTTTAAATCAATCTAAAGTATATATGAGTAAACTTGGTCTGACAGTTACCAATGCT
TAATCAGTGAGGCACCTATCTCAGCGATCTGTCTATTTCGTTCATCCATAGTTGCCTGACTCCCCGTCGT
GTAGATAACTACGATACGGGAGGGCTTACCATCTGGCCCCAGTGCTGCAATGATACCGCGAGACCCACGC
TCACCGGCTCCAGATTTATCAGCAATAAACCAGCCAGCCGGAAGGGCCGAGCGCAGAAGTGGTCCTGCAA
CTTTATCCGCCTCCATCCAGTCTATTAATTGTTGCCGGGAAGCTAGAGTAAGTAGTTCGCCAGTTAATAG
TTTGCGCAACGTTGTTGCCATTGCTACAGGCATCGTGGTGTCACGCTCGTCGTTTGGTATGGCTTCATTC
AGCTCCGGTTCCCAACGATCAAGGCGAGTTACATGATCCCCCATGTTGTGCAAAAAAGCGGTTAGCTCCT
TCGGTCCTCCGATCGTTGTCAGAAGTAAGTTGGCCGCAGTGTTATCACTCATGGTTATGGCAGCACTGCA
TAATTCTCTTACTGTCATGCCATCCGTAAGATGCTTTTCTGTGACTGGTGAGTACTCAACCAAGTCATTC
TGAGAATAGTGTATGCGGCGACCGAGTTGCTCTTGCCCGGCGTCAATACGGGATAATACCGCGCCACATA
GCAGAACTTTAAAAGTGCTCATCATTGGAAAACGTTCTTCGGGGCGAAAACTCTCAAGGATCTTACCGCT
GTTGAGATCCAGTTCGATGTAACCCACTCGTGCACCCAACTGATCTTCAGCATCTTTTACTTTCACCAGC
GTTTCTGGGTGAGCAAAAACAGGAAGGCAAAATGCCGCAAAAAAGGGAATAAGGGCGACACGGAAATGTT
GAATACTCATACTCTTCCTTTTTCAATATTATTGAAGCATTTATCAGGGTTATTGTCTCATGAGCGGATA
CATATTTGAATGTATTTAGAAAAATAAACAAATAGGGGTTCCGCGCACATTTCCCCGAAAAGTGCCACCT
GACGT
Features (pLannotate 1.2.2; 24 found; start..end, strand, type, name):
     29..81      -  misc_feature   bom (fragment): basis of mobility region from pBR322
    236..615     +  enhancer       CMV enhancer: human cytomegalovirus immediate early enhancer
    616..815     +  promoter       CMV promoter: human cytomegalovirus (CMV) immediate early promoter
    833..1013    +  LTR            5' LTR (truncated): truncated 5' long terminal repeat (LTR) from HIV-1
   1060..1185    +  misc_feature   HIV-1 Ψ: packaging signal of human immunodeficiency virus type 1
   1169..1507    +  CDS            HIV-1 gag (fragment): gag protein from human immunodeficiency virus 1; gag
   1682..1915    +  misc_feature   RRE: The Rev response element (RRE) of HIV-1 allows for Rev-dependent mRNA export from the nucleus to the cytoplasm.
   2292..2392    +  CDS            Rev (fragment): human immunodeficiency virus 1 (HIV-1) Rev protein; rev; enhances nuclear export of unspliced and incompletely spliced viral mRNAs
   2442..2559    +  misc_feature   cPPT/CTS: central polypurine tract and central termination sequence of HIV-1
   2614..2926    +  promoter       U6 promoter: RNA polymerase III promoter for mouse U6 snRNA (Das et al., 1988)
   2981..3006    -  misc_feature   MCS (fragment): pBluescript multiple cloning site
   3041..3074    +  protein_bind   loxP: Cre-mediated recombination occurs in the 8-bp core sequence (GCATACAT). Cre recombinase
   3103..3616    +  LTR            5' LTR: 5' long terminal repeat from murine embryonic stem cell virus
   3630..5279    +  CDS            CTTN: SRC8_HUMAN - Also known as EMS1. Experimental evidence at protein level: Swiss-Prot protein existence level 1. Contributes to the organization of the actin cytoskeleton and cell shape (PubMed:21296879). Plays a role in the formation of lamellipodia and in cell migration. Plays a role in the regulation of neuron morphology, axon growth and formation of neuronal growth cones (By similarity). Through its interaction with CTTNBP2, involved in the regulation of neuronal spine density (By similarity). Plays a role in the invasiveness of cancer cells, and the formation of metastases (PubMed:16636290)
   5298..6017    +  CDS            EGFP: the original enhanced GFP (Yang et al., 1996) mammalian codon-optimized
   6045..6078    +  protein_bind   loxP: Cre-mediated recombination occurs in the 8-bp core sequence (GCATACAT). Cre recombinase
   6111..6134    +  misc_feature   MCS (fragment): pBluescript multiple cloning site
   6134..6720    +  misc_feature   WPRE: woodchuck hepatitis virus posttranscriptional regulatory element
   6721..6740    +  misc_feature   MCS (fragment): pBluescript multiple cloning site
   6742..7242    +  CDS            nef (fragment): NEF_HV1LA - Experimental evidence at protein level: Swiss-Prot protein existence level 1. Extracellular Nef protein targets CD4(+) T-lymphocytes for apoptosis by interacting with CXCR4 surface receptors. From Human immunodeficiency virus type 1 group M subtype B (isolate Lai) (HIV-1).
   7249..7429    +  LTR            5' LTR (truncated): truncated 5' long terminal repeat (LTR) from HIV-1
   7491..8079    -  rep_origin     ori: high-copy-number ColE1/pMB1/pBR322/pUC origin of replication
   8250..9110    -  CDS            AmpR: β-lactamase; bla; confers resistance to ampicillin, carbenicillin, and related antibiotics
   9111..9215    -  promoter       AmpR promoter: bla
