[The description below was written by a language model from this plasmid's Addgene catalogue record and pLannotate feature annotations shown in this document.]
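Description:
pLL5.0 hCortKD-Flcortmut3YD EGFP is an HIV-1-based lentiviral transfer plasmid built on the pLL5.0 backbone for simultaneous knockdown and replacement of human cortactin (CTTN, also called EMS1). It is maintained in bacteria through a high-copy ColE1/pUC-type origin and an ampicillin resistance gene. The viral genome is transcribed from a CMV enhancer/promoter fused to a truncated HIV-1 5' LTR. It carries the Ψ packaging signal with a gag fragment, the Rev response element for Rev-dependent nuclear export, the cPPT/CTS element, a WPRE to enhance transcript stability and expression, and a downstream truncated LTR preceded by a nef fragment. Viral structural and enzymatic genes are absent, so packaging functions must be provided separately.

The payload consists of two expression units. A mouse U6 RNA polymerase III promoter drives an shRNA directed against endogenous human cortactin. Downstream, an internal 5' LTR from murine embryonic stem cell virus acts as the Pol II promoter for full-length cortactin fused at its C terminus to EGFP. This cortactin carries the 3YD mutation, listed in the record as affecting Y412, Y470 and Y486, in which three tyrosines are changed to aspartate. By general convention such substitutions mimic phosphorylation, though the record does not say so. The record calls this a rescue construct but does not say how the transgene escapes the shRNA. Two loxP sites in the same orientation flank the LTR-cortactin-EGFP unit, so Cre recombinase could in principle excise it. The construct is used to deplete native cortactin and reconstitute cells with a fluorescently trackable mutant, in the context of the depositors' work on cortactin tyrosine phosphorylation and contractility at epithelial adherens junctions.
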