Addgene plasmid #187264: pLL5.0 hCortKD-Flcortmut3YD EGFP
Purpose: Lentiviral expression of shRNA targeting Cortactin + reconstitution of Cortactin3YD mutant
Depositing lab: Alpha Yap. Depositing organization: University of Queensland, Institute for Molecular Bioscience. Publication: Tyrosine dephosphorylated cortactin downregulates contractility at the epithelial zonula adherens through SRGAP1. Liang X, Budnar S, Gupta S, Verma S, Han SP, Hill MM, Daly RJ, Parton RG, Hamilton NA, Gomez GA, Yap AS. Nat Commun. 2017 Oct 5;8(1):790. doi: 10.1038/s41467-017-00797-w. PubMed 28983097.
Backbone
  Vector backbone: pLL5.0
  Backbone size w/o insert (bp): 7550
  Vector type: Lentiviral
Growth in bacteria
  Bacterial resistance: Ampicillin, 100 μg/mL
  Growth temperature: 37°C
  Growth strain: NEB Stable
  Copy number: High Copy
Gene/Insert
  Gene/Insert name: Cortactin (alt name: CTTN (a.k.a. EMS1))
  gRNA/shRNA sequence: GAGAAGCACGAGTCACAGA
  Species: H. sapiens (human)
  Insert size (bp): 1703
  Mutation: 3YD (Y412, Y470, Y486)
  Entrez Gene: CTTN (a.k.a. EMS1)
  Promoter: U6, 5'LTR
  Tag / fusion protein: EGFP (C terminal on insert)
  Cloning method: Restriction Enzyme; 5′ cloning site EcoR1 (not destroyed); 3′ cloning site BamH1 (not destroyed)
  Sequencing primers: 5′ mU6 Forward Primer; 3′ EGFP reverse primer
Resource information
  A portion of this plasmid was derived from a plasmid made by: Plasmid made by Siew Ping/Xuan Liang
Terms and licenses: Academic/Nonprofit Terms; Industry Terms: Not Available to Industry
Depositor comments: Rescue with reconstituted Cortactin 3YD mutant
How to cite: pLL5.0 hCortKD-Flcortmut3YD EGFP was a gift from Alpha Yap (Addgene plasmid # 187264 ; http://n2t.net/addgene:187264 ; RRID:Addgene_187264)
